>Addgene plasmid #65516 | pDRFLIP38 | depositor full sequence | sequence record 111426 | pDRFLIP38 sequence 9796 bps
GTAGAACTATGAGCTTTTTTTGTTTCTGTTTTCCTTTTTTTTTTTTTTACCTCTGTGGAAATTGTTACTC
TCACACTCTTTAGTTCGTTTGTTTGTTTTGTTTATTCCAATTATGACCGGTGACGAAACGTGGTCGATGG
TGGGTACCGCTTATGCTCCCCTCCATTAGTTTCGATTATATAAAAAGGCCAAATATTGTATTATTTTCAA
ATGTCCTATCATTATCGTCTAACATCTAATTTCTCTTAAATTTTTTCTCTTTCTTTCCTATAACACCAAT
AGTGAAAATCTTTTTTTCTTCTATATCTACAAAAACTTTTTTTTTCTATCAACCTCGTTGATAAATTTTT
TCTTTAACAATCGTTAATAATTAATTAATTGGAAAATAACCATTTTTTCTCTCTTTTATACACACATTCA
AAAGAAAGAAAAAAAATATACCCCAGCCTCGATCTAGAAATAATTTTGTTTAACTTTAAGAAGGAGATAT
ACATATGCGGGGTTCTCATCATCATCATCATCATGGTATGGCTAGCATGACTGGTGGACAGCAAATGGGT
CGGGATCTGTACGACGATGACGATAAGGATCCGGGCCTCGAGGTGAGCAAGGGCGAGGAGCTGTTCACCG
GGGTGGTGCCCATCCTGGTCGAGCTGGACGGCGACGTAAACGGCCACAAGTTCAGCGTGTCCGGCGAGGG
CGAGGGCGATGCCACCTACGGCAAGCTGACCCTGAAGTTCATCTGCACCACCGGCAAGCTGCCCGTGCCC
TGGCCCACCCTCGTGACCACCTTCGGCTACGGCCTGATGTGCTTCGCCCGCTACCCCGACCACATGAAGC
AGCACGACTTCTTCAAGTCCGCCATGCCCGAAGGCTACGTCCAGGAGCGCACCATCTTCTTCAAGGACGA
CGGCAACTACAAGACCCGCGCCGAGGTGAAGTTCGAGGGCGACACCCTGGTGAACCGCATCGAGCTGAAG
GGCATCGACTTCAAGGAGGACGGCAACATCCTGGGGCACAAGCTTGAGTACAACTACAACAGCCACAACG
TCTATATCATGGCCGACAAGCAGAAGAACGGCATCAAGGTGAACTTCAAGATCCGCCACAACATCGAGGA
CGGCAGCGTGCAGCTCGCCGACCACTACCAGCAGAACACCCCCATCGGCGACGGCCCCGTGCTGCTGCCC
GACAACCACTACCTGAGCTACCAGTCCGCCCTGTTCAAAGACCCCAACGAGAAGCGCGATCACATGGTCC
TGCTGGAGTTCCTGACCGCCGCCGGGATCACTCTCGGCATGGACGAGCTGTACAAGGGTACCGATATCAC
AAGTTTGTACAAAAAAGCTGAACGAGAAACGTAAAATGATATAAATATCAATATATTAAATTAGATTTTG
CATAAAAAACAGACTACATAATACTGTAAAACACAACATATCCAGTCACTATGGCGGCCGCATTAGGCAC
CCCAGGCTTTACACTTTATGCTTCCGGCTCGTATAATGTGTGGATTTTGAGTTAGGATCCGTCGAGATTT
TCAGGAGCTAAGGAAGCTAAAATGGAGAAAAAAATCACTGGATATACCACCGTTGATATATCCCAATGGC
ATCGTAAAGAACATTTTGAGGCATTTCAGTCAGTTGCTCAATGTACCTATAACCAGACCGTTCAGCTGGA
TATTACGGCCTTTTTAAAGACCGTAAAGAAAAATAAGCACAAGTTTTATCCGGCCTTTATTCACATTCTT
GCCCGCCTGATGAATGCTCATCCGGAATTCCGTATGGCAATGAAAGACGGTGAGCTGGTGATATGGGATA
GTGTTCACCCTTGTTACACCGTTTTCCATGAGCAAACTGAAACGTTTTCATCGCTCTGGAGTGAATACCA
CGACGATTTCCGGCAGTTTCTACACATATATTCGCAAGATGTGGCGTGTTACGGTGAAAACCTGGCCTAT
TTCCCTAAAGGGTTTATTGAGAATATGTTTTTCGTCTCAGCCAATCCCTGGGTGAGTTTCACCAGTTTTG
ATTTAAACGTGGCCAATATGGACAACTTCTTCGCCCCCGTTTTCACCATGGGCAAATATTATACGCAAGG
CGACAAGGTGCTGATGCCGCTGGCGATTCAGGTTCATCATGCCGTTTGTGATGGGCTTCCATGTCGGCAG
AATGCTTAATGAATTACACAGTACTGCGATGAGTGGCAGGGCGGGGCGTAAACGCGTGGATCCGGCTTAC
TAAAAGCCAGATAACAGTATGCGTATTTGCGCGCTGATTTTTGCGGTATAAGAATATATACTGATATGTA
TACCCGAAGTATGTCAAAAAGAGGTATGCTATGAAGCAGCGTATTACAGTGACAGTTGACAGCGACAGCT
ATCAGTTGCTCAAGGCATATATGATGTCAATATCTCCGGTCTGGTAAGCACAACCATGCAGAATGAAGCC
CGTCGTCTGCGTGCCGAACGCTGGAAAGCGGAAAATCAGGAAGGGATGGCTGAGGTCGCCCGGTTTATTG
AAATGAACGGCTCTTTTGCTGACGAGAACAGGGGCTGGTGAAATGCAGTTTAAGGTTTACACCTATAAAA
CTTTTGCTGACGAGAACAGGGGCTGGTGAAATGCAGTTTAAGGTTTACACCTATAAAAGAGAGAGCCGTT
ATCGTCTGTTTGTGGATGTACAGAGTGATATTATTGACACGCCCGGGCGACGGATGGTGATCCCCCTGGC
CAGTGCACGTCTGCTGTCAGATAAAGTCTCCCGTGAACTTTACCCGGTGGTGCATATCGGGGATGAAAGC
TGGCGCATGATGACCACCGATATGGCCAGTGTGCCGGTCTCCGTTATCGGGGAAGAAGTGGCTGATCTCA
GCCACCGCGAAAATGACATCAAAAACGCCATTAACCTGATGTTCTGGGGAATATAAATGTCAGGCTCCCT
TATACACAGCCAGTCTGCAGGTCGACCATAGTGACTGGATATGTTGTGTTTTACAGTATTATGTAGTCTG
TTTTTTATGCAAAATCTAATTTAATATATTGATATTTATATCATTTTACGTTTCTCGTTCAGCTTTCTTG
TACAAAGTGGTGATATCGACTAGTGTGAGCAAGGGCGAGGAGCTGTTCACCGGGGTGGTGCCCATCCTGG
TCGAGCTGGACGGCGACGTAAACGGCCACAAGTTCAGCGTGTCCGGCGAGGGCGAGGGCGATGCCACCTA
CGGCAAGCTGACCCTGAAGTTCATCTGCACCACCGGTAAGCTGCCCGTGCCCTGGCCCACCCTCGTGACC
ACCCTGACCTGGGGCGTGCAGTGCTTCGCCCGCTACCCCGACCACATGAAGCAGCACGACTTCTTCAAGT
CCGCCATGCCCGAAGGCTACGTCCAGGAGCGCACCATCTTCTTCAAGGACGACGGCAACTACAAGACCCG
CGCCGAGGTGAAGTTCGAGGGCGACACCCTGGTGAACCGCATCGAGCTGAAGGGCATCGACTTCAAGGAG
GACGGCAACATCCTGGGGCACAAGCTGGAGTACAACGCCATCAGCGACAACGTCTATATCACCGCCGACA
AGCAGAAGAACGGCATCAAGGCCAACTTCAAGATCCGCCACAACATCGAGGACGGCAGCGTGCAGCTCGC
CGACCACTACCAGCAGAACACCCCCATCGGCGACGGCCCCGTGCTGCTGCCCGACAACCACTACCTGAGC
ACCCAGTCCGCCCTGTTCAAAGACCCCAACGAGAAGCGCGATCACATGGTCCTGCTGGAGTTCCTGACCG
CCGCCGGGATCACTCTCGGCATGGACGAGCTGTACAAGGAACAAAAATTGATAAGTGAGGAAGATTTATA
AGGGCCGGGCTGCAGGAATTCGATATCAAGCTTATCGATACCGTCGACCTCGAGGGGGGGCCCGGTACCC
AATTCGCCCTATAGTGAGTCGTATTACGCGCGGATCCAGCTTTGGACTTCTTCGCCAGAGGTTTGGTCAA
GTCTCCAATCAAGGTTGTCGGCTTGTCTACCTTGCCAGAAATTTACGAAAAGATGGAAAAGGGTCAAATC
GTTGGTAGATACGTTGTTGACACTTCTAAATAAGCGAATTTCTTATGATTTATGATTTTTATTATTAAAT
AAGTTATAAAAAAAATAAGTGTATACAAATTTTAAAGTGACTCTTAGGTTTTAAAACGARAATTCTTATT
CTTGAGTAACTCTTTCCTGTAGGTCAGGTTGCTTTCTCAGGTATAGCATGAGGTCGCTCTTATTGACCAC
ACCTCTACCGGCATGCCAATTCACTGGCCGTCGTTTTACAACGTCGTGACTGGGAAAACCCTGGCGTTAC
CCAACTTAATCGCCTTGCAGCACATCCCCCTTTCGCCAGCTGGCGTAATAGCGAAGAGGCCCGCACCGAT
CGCCCTTCCCAACAGTTGCGCAGCCTGAATGGCGAATGGCGCCTGATGCGGTATTTTCTCCTTACGCATC
TGTGCGGTATTTCACACCGCATAATCGGATCGTACTTGTTACCCATCATTGAATTTTGAACATCCGAACC
TGGGAGTTTTCCCTGAAACAGATAGTATATTTGAACCTGTATAATAATATATAGTCTAGCGCTTTACGGA
AGACAATGTATGTATTTCGGTTCCTGGAGAAACTATTGCATCTATTGCATAGGTAATCTTGCACGTCGCA
TCCCCGGTTCATTTTCTGCGTTTCCATCTTGCACTTCAATAGCATATCTTTGTTAACGAAGCATCTGTGC
TTCATTTTGTAGAACAAAAATGCAACGCGAGAGCGCTAATTTTTCAAACAAAGAATCTGAGCTGCATTTT
TACAGAACAGAAATGCAACGCGAAAGCGCTATTTTACCAACGAAGAATCTGTGCTTCATTTTTGTAAAAC
AAAAATGCAACGCGAGAGCGCTAATTTTTCAAACAAAGAATCTGAGCTGCATTTTTACAGAACAGAAATG
CAACGCGAGAGCGCTATTTTACCAACAAAGAATCTATACTTCTTTTTTGTTCTACAAAAATGCATCCCGA
GAGCGCTATTTTTCTAACAAAGCATCTTAGATTACTTTTTTTCTCCTTTGTGCGCTCTATAATGCAGTCT
CTTGATAACTTTTTGCACTGTAGGTCCGTTAAGGTTAGAAGAAGGCTACTTTGGTGTCTATTTTCTCTTC
CATAAAAAAAGCCTGACTCCACTTCCCGCGTTTACTGATTACTAGCGAAGCTGCGGGTGCATTTTTTCAA
GATAAAGGCATCCCCGATTATATTCTATACCGATGTGGATTGCGCATACTTTGTGAACAGAAAGTGATAG
CGTTGATGATTCTTCATTGGTCAGAAAATTATGAACGGTTTCTTCTATTTTGTCTCTATATACTACGTAT
AGGAAATGTTTACATTTTCGTATTGTTTTCGATTCACTCTATGAATAGTTCTTACTACAATTTTTTTGTC
TAAAGAGTAATACTAGAGATAAACATAAAAAATGTAGAGGTCGAGTTTAGATGCAAGTTCAAGGAGCGAA
AGGTGGATGGGTAGGTTATATAGGGATATAGCACAGAGATATATAGCAAAGAGATACTTTTGAGCAATGT
TTGTGGAAGCGGTATTCGCAATATTTTAGTAGCTCGTTACAGTCCGGTGCGTTTTTGGTTTTTTGAAAGT
GCGTCTTCAGAGCGCTTTTGGTTTTCAAAAGCGCTCTGAAGTTCCTATACTTTCTAGCTAGAGAATAGGA
ACTTCGGAATAGGAACTTCAAAGCGTTTCCGAAAACGAGCGCTTCCGAAAATGCAACGCGAGCTGCGCAC
ATACAGCTCACTGTTCACGTCGCACCTATATCTGCGTGTTGCCTGTATATATATATACATGAGAAGAACG
GCATAGTGCGTGTTTATGCTTAAATGCGTACTTATATGCGTCTATTTATGTAGGATGAAAGGTAGTCTAG
TACCTCCTGTGATATTATCCCATTCCATGCGGGGTATCGTATGCTTCCTTCAGCACTACCCTTTAGCTGT
TCTATATGCTGCCACTCCTCAATTGGATTAGTCTCATCCTTCAATGCTATCATTTCCTTTGATATTGGAT
CGATCCGATGATAAGCTGTCAAACATGAGAATTGGGTAATAACTGATATAATTAAATTGAAGCTCTAATT
TGTGAGTTTAGTATACATGCATTTACTTATAATACAGTTTTTTAGTTTTGCTGGCCGCATCTTCTCAAAT
ATGCTTCCCAGCCTGCTTTTCTGTAACGTTCACCCTCTACCTTAGCATCCCTTCCCTTTGCAAATAGTCC
TCTTCCAACAATAATAATGTCAGATCCTGTAGAGACCACATCATCCACGGTTCTATACTGTTGACCCAAT
GCGTCTCCCTTGTCATCTAAACCCACACCGGGTGTCATAATCAACCAATCGTAACCTTCATCTCTTCCAC
CCATGTCTCTTTGAGCAATAAAGCCGATAACAAAATCTTTGTCGCTCTTCGCAATGTCAACAGTACCCTT
AGTATATTCTCCAGTAGATAGGGAGCCCTTGCATGACAATTCTGCTAACATCAAAAGGCCTCTAGGTTCC
TTTGTTACTTCTTCTGCCGCCTGCTTCAAACCGCTAACAATACCTGGGCCCACCACACCGTGTGCATTCG
TAATGTCTGCCCATTCTGCTATTCTGTATACACCCGCAGAGTACTGCAATTTGACTGTATTACCAATGTC
AGCAAATTTTCTGTCTTCGAAGAGTAAAAAATTGTACTTGGCGGATAATGCCTTTAGCGGCTTAACTGTG
CCCTCCATGGAAAAATCAGTCAAGATATCCACATGTGTTTTTAGTAAACAAATTTTGGGACCTAATGCTT
CAACTAACTCCAGTAATTCCTTGGTGGTACGAACATCCAATGAAGCACACAAGTTTGTTTGCTTTTCGTG
CATGATATTAAATAGCTTGGCAGCAACAGGACTAGGATGAGTAGCAGCACGTTCCTTATATGTAGCTTTC
GACATGATTTATCTTCGTTTCCTGCATGTTTTTGTTCTGTGCAGTTGGGTTAAGAATACTGGGCAATTTC
ATGTTTCTTCAACACTACATATGCGTATATATACCAATCTAAGTCTGTGCTCCTTCCTTCGTTCTTCCTT
CTGTTCGGAGATTACCGAATCAAAAAAATTTCAAGGAAACCGAAATCAAAAAAAAGAATAAAAAAAAAAT
GATGAATTGAAAAGCTAATTCTTGAAGACGAAAGGGCCTCGTGATACGCCTATTTTTATAGGTTAATGTC
ATGATAATAATGGTTTCTTAGACGTCAGGTGGCACTTTTCGGGGAAATGTGCGCGGAACCCCTATTTGTT
TATTTTTCTAAATACATTCAAATATGTATCCGCTCATGAGACAATAACCCTGATAAATGCTTCAATAATA
TTGAAAAAGGAAGAGTATGAGTATTCAACATTTCCGTGTCGCCCTTATTCCCTTTTTTGCGGCATTTTGC
CTTCCTGTTTTTGCTCACCCAGAAACGCTGGTGAAAGTAAAAGATGCTGAAGATCAGTTGGGTGCACGAG
TGGGTTACATCGAACTGGATCTCAACAGCGGTAAGATCCTTGAGAGTTTTCGCCCCGAAGAACGTTTTCC
AATGATGAGCACTTTTAAAGTTCTGCTATGTGGCGCGGTATTATCCCGTATTGACGCCGGGCAAGAGCAA
CTCGGTCGCCGCATACACTATTCTCAGAATGACTTGGTTGAGTACTCACCAGTCACAGAAAAGCATCTTA
CGGATGGCATGACAGTAAGAGAATTATGCAGTGCTGCCATAACCATGAGTGATAACACTGCGGCCAACTT
ACTTCTGACAACGATCGGAGGACCGAAGGAGCTAACCGCTTTTTTGCACAACATGGGGGATCATGTAACT
CGCCTTGATCGTTGGGAACCGGAGCTGAATGAAGCCATACCAAACGACGAGCGTGACACCACGATGCCTG
TAGCAATGGCAACAACGTTGCGCAAACTATTAACTGGCGAACTACTTACTCTAGCTTCCCGGCAACAATT
AATAGACTGGATGGAGGCGGATAAAGTTGCAGGACCACTTCTGCGCTCGGCCCTTCCGGCTGGCTGGTTT
ATTGCTGATAAATCTGGAGCCGGTGAGCGTGGGTCTCGCGGTATCATTGCAGCACTGGGGCCAGATGGTA
AGCCCTCCCGTATCGTAGTTATCTACACGACGGGGAGTCAGGCAACTATGGATGAACGAAATAGACAGAT
CGCTGAGATAGGTGCCTCACTGATTAAGCATTGGTAACTGTCAGACCAAGTTTACTCATATATACTTTAG
ATTGATTTAAAACTTCATTTTTAATTTAAAAGGATCTAGGTGAAGATCCTTTTTGATAATCTCATGACCA
AAATCCCTTAACGTGAGTTTTCGTTCCACTGAGCGTCAGACCCCGTAGAAAAGATCAAAGGATCTTCTTG
AGATCCTTTTTTTCTGCGCGTAATCTGCTGCTTGCAAACAAAAAAACCACCGCTACCAGCGGTGGTTTGT
TTGCCGGATCAAGAGCTACCAACTCTTTTTCCGAAGGTAACTGGCTTCAGCAGAGCGCAGATACCAAATA
CTGTTCTTCTAGTGTAGCCGTAGTTAGGCCACCACTTCAAGAACTCTGTAGCACCGCCTACATACCTCGC
TCTGCTAATCCTGTTACCAGTGGCTGCTGCCAGTGGCGATAAGTCGTGTCTTACCGGGTTGGACTCAAGA
CGATAGTTACCGGATAAGGCGCAGCGGTCGGGCTGAACGGGGGGTTCGTGCACACAGCCCAGCTTGGAGC
GAACGACCTACACCGAACTGAGATACCTACAGCGTGAGCTATGAGAAAGCGCCACGCTTCCCGAAGGGAG
AAAGGCGGACAGGTATCCGGTAAGCGGCAGGGTCGGAACAGGAGAGCGCACGAGGGAGCTTCCAGGGGGA
AACGCCTGGTATCTTTATAGTCCTGTCGGGTTTCGCCACCTCTGACTTGAGCGTCGATTTTTGTGATGCT
CGTCAGGGGGGCGGAGCCTATGGAAAAACGCCAGCAACGCGGCCTTTTTACGGTTCCTGGCCTTTTGCTG
GCCTTTTGCTCACATGTTCTTTCCTGCGTTATCCCCTGATTCTGTGGATAACCGTATTACCGCCTTTGAG
TGAGCTGATACCGCTCGCCGCAGCCGAACGACCGAGCGCAGCGAGTCAGTGAGCGAGGAAGCGGAAGAGC
GCCCAATACGCAAACCGCCTCTCCCCGCGCGTTGGCCGATTCATTAATGCAGCTGGCACGACAGGTTTCC
CGACTGGAAAGCGGGCAGTGAGCGCAACGCAATTAATGTGAGTTAGCTCACTCATTAGGCACCCCAGGCT
TTACACTTTATGCTTCCGGCTCGTATGTTGTGTGGAATTGTGAGCGGATAACAATTTCACACAGGAAACA
GCTATGACCATGATTACGCCAAGCTTCCTGAAACGGAGAAACATAAACAGGCATTGCTGGGATCACCCAT
ACATCACTCTGTTTTGCCTGACCTTTTCCGGTAATTTGAAAACAAACCCGGTCTCGAAGCGGAGATCCGG
CGATAATTACCGCAGAAATAAACCCATACACGAGACGTAGAACCAGCCGCACATGGCCGGAGAAACTCCT
GCGAGAATTTCGTAAACTCGCGCGCATTGCATCTGTATTTCCTAATGCGGCACTTCCAGGCCTCGATCGA
GACCGTTTATCCATTGCTTTTTTGTTGTCTTTTTCCCTCGTTCACAGAAAGTCTGAAGAAGCTATA
Features (pLannotate 1.2.2; 35 found; start..end, strand, type, name):
     32..48      -  promoter       ARG4 promoter (fragment): S. cerevisiae ARG4
    153..236     +  CDS            YG007_YEAST: Protein predicted: Swiss-Prot protein existence level 4. From Saccharomyces cerevisiae (strain ATCC 204508 / S288c) (Baker's yeast).
    465..487     +  RBS            RBS: efficient ribosome binding site from bacteriophage T7 gene 10 (Olins and Rangwala, 1989)
    507..527     +  CDS            capTEV™ (fragment): composite tag for in vivo biotinylation, TEV protease cleavage, and 6xHis tagging
    528..560     +  CDS            T7 tag (gene 10 leader): leader peptide from bacteriophage T7 gene 10 promotes efficient translation in E. coli
    564..587     +  CDS            Xpress™ tag: Xpress™ epitope tag, including an enterokinase recognition and cleavage site
    602..1316    +  CDS            Citrine (fragment): enhanced variant of YFP (Heikal et al., 2001) mammalian codon-optimized
   1329..1453    +  protein_bind   attR1: mutant version of attR; recombination site for the Gateway® LR reaction LR Clonase™
   1478..1508    +  promoter       lac UV5 promoter: E. coli lac promoter with an "up" mutation
   1532..1561    +  promoter       cat promoter (fragment): promoter of the E. coli cat gene encoding chloramphenicol acetyltransferase
   1562..2243    +  CDS            CmR (fragment): chloramphenicol acetyltransferase confers resistance to chloramphenicol
   2400..2558    +  CDS            ccdA (fragment): CCDA_ECO57 - Also known as H, letA. Experimental evidence at protein level: Swiss-Prot protein existence level 1. Antitoxin component of a type II toxin-antitoxin (TA) system which inhibits the post-segregational killing (PSK) of plasmid-free cells, also referred to as a plasmid addiction system. Binds to and blocks the activity of CcdB; will also remove bound CcdB protein from the CcdB-GyrA complex by forming a CcdA-CcdB complex, a process termed rejuvenation. Functions as a transcriptional corepressor for the ccdAB operon, repression also requires CcdB (By similarity). From Escherichia coli
   2563..2590    +  CDS            ccdB (fragment): CcdB, a bacterial toxin that poisons DNA gyrase; ccdB; Plasmids containing the ccdB gene cannot be propagated in standard E. coli strains.
   2621..2923    +  CDS            ccdB: CCDB_ECOLI - Also known as G, letB, letD. Experimental evidence at protein level: Swiss-Prot protein existence level 1. Toxic component of a type II toxin-antitoxin (TA) system, functioning in plasmid maintainence. Responsible for the post- segregational killing (PSK) of plasmid-free cells, also referred to as a plasmid addiction system. Half-life of over 2 hours. Cell killing by CcdB is accompanied by filamentation, defects in chromosome and plasmid segregation, defects in cell division, formation of anucleate cells, decreased DNA synthesis and plasmid loss. Interferes with the activity of DN
   2967..3091    -  protein_bind   attR2: mutant version of attR; recombination site for the Gateway® LR reaction LR Clonase™
   3105..3818    +  CDS            Cerulean: Cerulean is a basic (constitutively fluorescent) cyan fluorescent protein published in 2004, derived from Aequorea victoria. It has low acid sensitivity.
   3855..3919    +  misc_feature   MCS (fragment): pBluescript multiple cloning site
   3928..3946    -  promoter       T7 promoter: promoter for bacteriophage T7 RNA polymerase
   3947..4090    +  CDS            ADH1 (fragment): ADH1_YEAST - Also known as ADC1. Experimental evidence at protein level: Swiss-Prot protein existence level 1. This isozyme preferentially catalyzes the conversion of primary unbranched alcohols to their corresponding aldehydes. Also shows activity toward secondary alcohols. From Saccharomyces cerevisiae (strain ATCC 204508 / S288c) (Baker's yeast).
   4094..4281    +  terminator     ADH1 terminator: S. cerevisiae ADH1; transcription terminator for the S. cerevisiae alcohol dehydrogenase 1 (ADH1) gene
   4289..4446    +  CDS            lacZα (fragment): LacZα fragment of β-galactosidase; lacZ fragment
   4452..4503    -  misc_feature   bom (fragment): basis of mobility region from pBR322
   4508..4591    +  CDS            RAF1 (fragment): RAF_YEAST - Experimental evidence at transcript level: Swiss-Prot protein existence level 2. Antagonizes transcriptional repression of recombinase FLP by REP1-REP2. May play a role in plasmid partitioning. From Saccharomyces cerevisiae (strain ATCC 204508 / S288c) (Baker's yeast).
   4745..6091    -  rep_origin     2μ ori: yeast 2μ plasmid origin of replication
   6096..6112    -  promoter       tet promoter (fragment): E. coli promoter for tetracycline efflux protein gene
   6202..7005    -  CDS            URA3: orotidine-5'-phosphate decarboxylase, required for uracil biosynthesis; S. cerevisiae URA3; yeast auxotrophic marker, counterselectable with 5-fluoroorotic acid (5-FOA)
   7006..7221    -  promoter       URA3 promoter: S. cerevisiae URA3
   7332..7436    +  promoter       AmpR promoter: bla
   7437..8297    +  CDS            AmpR: β-lactamase; bla; confers resistance to ampicillin, carbenicillin, and related antibiotics
   8468..9056    +  rep_origin     ori: high-copy-number ColE1/pMB1/pBR322/pUC origin of replication
   9239..9331    +  CDS            lacI (fragment): lac repressor; lacI; The lac repressor binds to the lac operator to inhibit transcription in E. coli. This inhibition can be relieved by adding lactose or isopropyl-β-D-thiogalactopyranoside (IPTG).
   9344..9365    +  protein_bind   CAP binding site: CAP binding activates transcription in the presence of cAMP. E. coli catabolite activator protein
   9380..9410    +  promoter       lac promoter: promoter for the E. coli lac operon
   9418..9434    +  protein_bind   lac operator: The lac repressor binds to the lac operator to inhibit transcription in E. coli. This inhibition can be relieved by adding lactose or isopropyl-β-D-thiogalactopyranoside (IPTG). lac repressor encoded by lacI
   9472..9726    -  CDS            BRP1 (fragment): BRP1_YEAST - Protein predicted: Swiss-Prot protein existence level 4. From Saccharomyces cerevisiae (strain ATCC 204508 / S288c) (Baker's yeast).
