[The description below was written by a language model from this plasmid's Addgene catalogue record and pLannotate feature annotations shown in this document.]
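Description:
pDRFLIP38 is an empty Gateway destination vector for expressing FRET biosensors in yeast, built on the pDR196 backbone. It is a yeast–E. coli shuttle plasmid: a 2μ origin and the URA3 auxotrophic marker (with its own promoter) provide episomal maintenance and selection in Saccharomyces cerevisiae, while a high-copy ColE1/pUC-type origin and the AmpR β-lactamase gene support propagation in bacteria. The catalogue lists the PMA1 promoter as the driver of expression. The feature table does not annotate it by that name, although small yeast-derived fragments flanking the start of the cassette probably correspond to that region. An ADH1 terminator closes the transcription unit.

The payload is a split fluorescent-protein pair surrounding a Gateway cassette. Upstream sits an N-terminal leader with a 6xHis tag, a T7 gene 10 leader and an Xpress epitope, fused to a Citrine variant recorded as edCit, the yellow acceptor. This is followed by attR1, a chloramphenicol resistance gene, the ccdB toxin gene and attR2. Downstream is a Cerulean variant (edCer), the cyan donor, which the catalogue describes as carrying a C-terminal cMyc tag, though that tag is not annotated in the table. Because ccdB poisons DNA gyrase, the unrecombined vector must be grown in a ccdB-tolerant strain under chloramphenicol and ampicillin selection. An LR reaction with an entry clone replaces the CmR–ccdB segment with a ligand-binding domain, giving an in-frame Citrine–domain–Cerulean fusion.

Ligand-induced conformational changes in the inserted domain alter energy transfer between the two fluorophores. The vector is therefore suited to building and screening candidate sensors in yeast, and the associated publication applied this approach to abscisic acid sensors.
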