Addgene plasmid #65516: pDRFLIP38
Purpose: (Empty Backbone) FRET biosensor Destination vector for yeast expression. Encodes a FRET pair for fusion with ligand binding domain of interest.
Depositing lab: Wolf Frommer. Depositing organization: Carnegie Institution for Science. Publication: Abscisic acid dynamics in roots detected with genetically encoded FRET sensors. Jones AM, Danielson JA, Manojkumar SN, Lanquar V, Grossmann G, Frommer WB. eLife. 2014 Apr 15;3:e01741. doi: 10.7554/eLife.01741. PubMed 24737862.
Backbone
  Vector backbone: pDR196
  Backbone size (bp): 6400
  Modifications to backbone: None
  Vector type: Yeast Expression
  Promoter: pPMA1
  Selectable markers: URA3
  Tag / fusion protein: 6His-edCit-attR1 (N terminal on backbone); attR2-edCer-cMyc (C terminal on backbone)
Growth in bacteria
  Bacterial resistance: Chloramphenicol and Ampicillin, 25 & 100 μg/mL
  Growth temperature: 37°C
  Growth strain: ccdB Survival
  Copy number: High Copy
Gene/Insert
  Cloning method: Gateway Cloning
  Sequencing primers: 5′ ACAAGTTTGTACAAAAAAGCA; 3′ ACCACTTTGTACAAGAAAGCTG
Terms and licenses: Academic/Nonprofit Terms; Industry Terms: Not Available to Industry
How to cite: pDRFLIP38 was a gift from Wolf Frommer (Addgene plasmid # 65516 ; http://n2t.net/addgene:65516 ; RRID:Addgene_65516)
