>Addgene plasmid #65516 | pDRFLIP38 | addgene partial sequence | sequence record 127338 | pPMA-For 5'-AACAATCGTTAATAATTAATTAATTGG-3'
TTTCTCTCTTTTATACACACATTCAAAAGAAAGAAAAAAAATATACCCCAGCCTCGATCTAGAAATAATT
TTGTTTAACTTTAAGAAGGAGATATACATATGCGGGGTTCTCATCATCATCATCATCATGGTATGGCTAG
CATGACTGGTGGACAGCAAATGGGTCGGGATCTGTACGACGATGACGATAAGGATCCGGGCCTCGAGGTG
AGCAAGGGCGAGGAGCTGTTCACCGGGGTGGTGCCCATCCTGGTCGAGCTGGACGGCGACGTAAACGGCC
ACAAGTTCAGCGTGTCCGGCGAGGGCGAGGGCGATGCCACCTACGGCAAGCTGACCCTGAAGTTCATCTG
CACCACCGGCAAGCTGCCCGTGCCCTGGCCCACCCTCGTGACCACCTTCGGCTACGGCCTGATGTGCTTC
GCCCGCTACCCCGACCACATGAAGCAGCACGACTTCTTCAAGTCCGCCATGCCCGAAGGCTACGTCCAGG
AGCGCACCATCTTCTTCAAGGACGACGGCAACTACAAGACCCGCGCCGAGGTGAAGTTCGAGGGCGACAC
CCTGGTGAACCGCATCGAGCTGAAGGGCATCGACTTCAAGGAGGACGGCAACATCCTGGGGCACAAGCTT
GAGTACAACTACAACAGCCACAACGTCTATATCATGGCCGACAAGCAGAAGAACGGCATCAAGGTGAACT
TCAAGATCCGCCACAACATCGAGGACGGCAGCGTGCAGCTCGCCGACCACTACCAGCAGAACACCCCCAT
CGGCGACGGCCCCGTGCTGCTGCCCGACAACCACTACCTGAGCTACCAGTCCGCCCTGTTCAAAGACCCC
AACGAGAAGCGCGATCACATGGTCCTGCTGGAGTTCCTGACCGCCG
