>Addgene plasmid #65516 | pDRFLIP38 | addgene partial sequence | sequence record 127375 | T7 5'-TAATACGACTCACTATAGGG-3'
TCGACGGTATCGATAAGCTTGATATCGAATTCCTGCAGCCCGGCCCTTATAAATCTTCCTCACTTATCAA
TTTTTGTTCCTTGTACAGCTCGTCCATGCCGAGAGTGATCCCGGCGGCGGTCAGGAACTCCAGCAGGACC
ATGTGATCGCGCTTCTCGTTGGGGTCTTTGAACAGGGCGGACTGGGTGCTCAGGTAGTGGTTGTCGGGCA
GCAGCACGGGGCCGTCGCCGATGGGGGTGTTCTGCTGGTAGTGGTCGGCGAGCTGCACGCTGCCGTCCTC
GATGTTGTGGCGGATCTTGAAGTTGGCCTTGATGCCGTTCTTCTGCTTGTCGGCGGTGATATAGACGTTG
TCGCTGATGGCGTTGTACTCCAGCTTGTGCCCCAGGATGTTGCCGTCCTCCTTGAAGTCGATGCCCTTCA
GCTCGATGCGGTTCACCAGGGTGTCGCCCTCGAACTTCACCTCGGCGCGGGTCTTGTAGTTGCCGTCGTC
CTTGAAGAAGATGGTGCGCTCCTGGACGTAGCCTTCGGGCATGGCGGACTTGAAGAAGTCGTGCTGCTTC
ATGTGGTCGGGGTAGCGGGCGAAGCACTGCACGCCCCAGGTCAGGGTGGTCACGAGGGTGGGCCAGGGCA
CGGGCAGCTTACCGGTGGTGCAGATGAACTTCAGGGTCAGCTTGCCG
